>Addgene plasmid #87481 | NI-8 | addgene full sequence | sequence record 174612 | Addgene NGS Result
CTAAATTGTAAGCGTTAATATTTTGTTAAAATTCGCGTTAAATTTTTGTTAAATCAGCTCATTTTTTAAC
CAATAGGCCGAAATCGGCAAAATCCCTTATAAATCAAAAGAATAGACCGAGATAGGGTTGAGTGGCCGCT
ACAGGGCGCTCCCATTCGCCATTCAGGCTGCGCAACTGTTGGGAAGGGCGTTTCGGTGCGGGCCTCTTCG
CTATTACGCCAGCTGGCGAAAGGGGGATGTGCTGCAAGGCGATTAAGTTGGGTAACGCCAGGGTTTTCCC
AGTCACGACGTTGTAAAACGACGGCCAGTGAGCGCGACGTAATACGACTCACTATAGGGCGAATTGGCGG
AAGGCCGTCAAGGCCACGTGTCTTGTCCAGAGCTCGTATCCTGCAGTTAACGCCCGCACAGGTTGTTGCA
ATCGCGTCGAACATTGGGGGAAAGCAAGCCCTGGAAACCGTGCAAAGGTTGTTGCCGGTTCTATGCCAGG
ATCACGGGCTTCAGACTCGAACAAGCGGGCGCTGCTCGACGCACTGGCCGAAGCCATGCTGGCGGAGTCG
AGAATCATAGCACTTCGGTGCCGAGAGCCGACGACGACTGGCGCTCATTTCGAGTCTGACTGGGAATGCC
CGCAGCTTCAGGCAGGCGCTGCTCGCCTACCGCCAGCAGAGTCCAATGGATCTCGAGGAATTCACTCCTC
AGGTGCAGGCTGCCTATCAGGAGTCCCATTGTGCTGGCGCGCTGCAGGATACGGTACCTGGAGCACAAGA
CTGGCCTCATGGGCCTTCCGCTCACTGCCCGCTTTCCAGTCGGGAAACCTGTCGTGCCAGCTGCATTAAC
ATGGTCATAGCTGTTTCCTTGCGTATTGGGCGCTCTCCGCTTCCTCGCTCACTGACTCGCTGCGCTCGGT
CGTTCGGGTAAAGCCTGGGGTGCCTAATGAGCAAAAGGCCAGCAAAAGGCCAGGAACCGTAAAAAGGCCG
CGTTGCTGGCGTTTTTCCATAGGCTCCGCCCCCCTGACGAGCATCACAAAAATCGACGCTCAAGTCAGAG
GTGGCGAAACCCGACAGGACTATAAAGATACCAGGCGTTTCCCCCTGGAAGCTCCCTCGTGCGCTCTCCT
GTTCCGACCCTGCCGCTTACCGGATACCTGTCCGCCTTTCTCCCTTCGGGAAGCGTGGCGCTTTCTCATA
GCTCACGCTGTAGGTATCTCAGTTCGGTGTAGGTCGTTCGCTCCAAGCTGGGCTGTGTGCACGAACCCCC
CGTTCAGCCCGACCGCTGCGCCTTATCCGGTAACTATCGTCTTGAGTCCAACCCGGTAAGACACGACTTA
TCGCCACTGGCAGCAGCCACTGGTAACAGGATTAGCAGAGCGAGGTATGTAGGCGGTGCTACAGAGTTCT
TGAAGTGGTGGCCTAACTACGGCTACACTAGAAGAACAGTATTTGGTATCTGCGCTCTGCTGAAGCCAGT
TACCTTCGGAAAAAGAGTTGGTAGCTCTTGATCCGGCAAACAAACCACCGCTGGTAGCGGTGGTTTTTTT
GTTTGCAAGCAGCAGATTACGCGCAGAAAAAAAGGATCTCAAGAAGATCCTTTGATCTTTTCTACGGGGT
CTGACGCTCAGTGGAACGAAAACTCACGTTAAGGGATTTTGGTCATGAGATTATCAAAAAGGATCTTCAC
CTAGATCCTTTTAAATTAAAAATGAAGTTTTAAATCAATCTAAAGTATATATGAGTAAACTTGGTCTGAC
AGTTACCAATGCTTAATCAGTGAGGCACCTATCTCAGCGATCTGTCTATTTCGTTCATCCATAGTTGCCT
GACTCCCCGTCGTGTAGATAACTACGATACGGGAGGGCTTACCATCTGGCCCCAGTGCTGCAATGATACC
GCGAGAACCACGCTCACCGGCTCCAGATTTATCAGCAATAAACCAGCCAGCCGGAAGGGCCGAGCGCAGA
AGTGGTCCTGCAACTTTATCCGCCTCCATCCAGTCTATTAATTGTTGCCGGGAAGCTAGAGTAAGTAGTT
CGCCAGTTAATAGTTTGCGCAACGTTGTTGCCATTGCTACAGGCATCGTGGTGTCACGCTCGTCGTTTGG
TATGGCTTCATTCAGCTCCGGTTCCCAACGATCAAGGCGAGTTACATGATCCCCCATGTTGTGCAAAAAA
GCGGTTAGCTCCTTCGGTCCTCCGATCGTTGTCAGAAGTAAGTTGGCCGCAGTGTTATCACTCATGGTTA
TGGCAGCACTGCATAATTCTCTTACTGTCATGCCATCCGTAAGATGCTTTTCTGTGACTGGTGAGTACTC
AACCAAGTCATTCTGAGAATAGTGTATGCGGCGACCGAGTTGCTCTTGCCCGGCGTCAATACGGGATAAT
ACCGCGCCACATAGCAGAACTTTAAAAGTGCTCATCATTGGAAAACGTTCTTCGGGGCGAAAACTCTCAA
GGATCTTACCGCTGTTGAGATCCAGTTCGATGTAACCCACTCGTGCACCCAACTGATCTTCAGCATCTTT
TACTTTCACCAGCGTTTCTGGGTGAGCAAAAACAGGAAGGCAAAATGCCGCAAAAAAGGGAATAAGGGCG
ACACGGAAATGTTGAATACTCATACTCTTCCTTTTTCAATATTATTGAAGCATTTATCAGGGTTATTGTC
TCATGAGCGGATACATATTTGAATGTATTTAGAAAAATAAACAAATAGGGGTTCCGCGCACATTTCCCCG
AAAAGTGCCAC
Features (pLannotate 1.2.2; 8 found; start..end, strand, type, name):
      3..134     -  rep_origin     M13 ori (fragment): M13 bacteriophage origin of replication; arrow indicates direction of (+) strand synthesis
    155..311     -  CDS            lacZα (fragment): LacZα fragment of β-galactosidase; lacZ fragment
    320..338     +  promoter       T7 promoter: promoter for bacteriophage T7 RNA polymerase
    792..839     -  CDS            lacI (fragment): lac repressor; lacI; The lac repressor binds to the lac operator to inhibit transcription in E. coli. This inhibition can be relieved by adding lactose or isopropyl-β-D-thiogalactopyranoside (IPTG).
    876..916     -  rep_origin     RSF ori (fragment): Plasmids containing the RSF 1030 origin of replication can be propagated in E. coli cells that contain additional plasmids with compatible origins.
    994..1582    -  rep_origin     ori: high-copy-number ColE1/pMB1/pBR322/pUC origin of replication
   1753..2613    -  CDS            AmpR: β-lactamase; bla; confers resistance to ampicillin, carbenicillin, and related antibiotics
   2614..2718    -  promoter       AmpR promoter: bla
