[The description below was written by a language model from this plasmid's Addgene catalogue record and pLannotate feature annotations shown in this document.]
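Description:
NI-8 is a small (about 2.7 kb) bacterial storage plasmid built on the pMA-T gene-synthesis backbone. It carries a synthetic DNA fragment used as a building block for TAL effector DNA-binding domains. It belongs to a module set made for an isothermal-assembly approach to TALE construction, and its stated purpose is to act as the template for library amplification of the NI-8 fragment. By TALE convention, "NI" denotes the repeat-variable diresidue that specifies adenine recognition. The "8" presumably marks the repeat's position or overlap context in the ordered assembly, although the record does not explain the numbering.

The plasmid is maintained in E. coli through a high-copy ColE1/pUC-type origin and is selected with ampicillin via the β-lactamase gene and its native bla promoter. The remaining annotated elements are backbone remnants rather than functional parts: a partial M13 origin, a lacZα fragment, a T7 promoter, and very short matches to lacI and an RSF origin, which are probably incidental. The automated annotation does not label the synthetic insert itself. It most likely lies in the unannotated stretch downstream of the T7 promoter and before the origin region, but the record does not give its exact boundaries or length.

No eukaryotic promoter, tag, reporter or nuclease domain is annotated, so the plasmid is not an expression construct. It simply provides a sequence-verified source from which the repeat module can be amplified and then joined with other modules to build custom TALE arrays for TALENs or other designer DNA-binding proteins.
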