Addgene plasmid #87481: NI-8
Purpose: For library amplification of fragment NI-8
Depositing lab: Steve Pollard. Depositing organization: University of Edinburgh. Publication: STAR: a simple TAL effector assembly reaction using isothermal assembly. Gogolok S, Garcia-Diaz C, Pollard SM. Sci Rep. 2016 Sep 12;6:33209. doi: 10.1038/srep33209. PubMed 27615025.
Backbone
  Vector backbone: pMA-T
  Backbone manufacturer: Life Technologies
  Vector type: TALEN, Synthetic Biology ; TALE DBD library preparation
Growth in bacteria
  Bacterial resistance: Ampicillin, 100 μg/mL
  Growth temperature: 37°C
  Growth strain: DH5alpha
  Copy number: High Copy
Gene/Insert
  Gene/Insert name: NI-8
  Species: Synthetic
  Cloning method: Unknown
Terms and licenses: Academic/Nonprofit Terms; Industry Terms: Not Available to Industry
How to cite: NI-8 was a gift from Steve Pollard (Addgene plasmid # 87481 ; http://n2t.net/addgene:87481 ; RRID:Addgene_87481)
