>Addgene plasmid #87481 | NI-8 | depositor partial sequence | sequence record 170612 | NI-8 RVD flanked by BciVI sites
GTATCCTGCAGTTAACGCCCGCACAGGTTGTTGCAATCGCGTCGAACATTGGGGGAAAGCAAGCCCTGGA
AACCGTGCAAAGGTTGTTGCCGGTTCTATGCCAGGATCACGGGCTTCAGACTCGAACAAGCGGGCGCTGC
TCGACGCACTGGCCGAAGCCATGCTGGCGGAGTCGAGAATCATAGCACTTCGGTGCCGAGAGCCGACGAC
GACTGGCGCTCATTTCGAGTCTGACTGGGAATGCCCGCAGCTTCAGGCAGGCGCTGCTCGCCTACCGCCA
GCAGAGTCCAATGGATCTCGAGGAATTCACTCCTCAGGTGCAGGCTGCCTATCAGGAGTCCCATTGTGCT
GGCGCGCTGCAGGATAC
